Addgene plasmid #173844: LentiCRISPRv2-puro-dEgfr
Purpose: A knockout vector for the dog Egfr.
Depositing lab: Michiyuki Matsuda. Depositing organization: Kyoto University, Graduate School of Biostudies. Publication: Redundant roles of EGFR ligands in the ERK activation waves during collective cell migration. Lin S, Hirayama D, Maryu G, Matsuda K, Hino N, Deguchi E, Aoki K, Iwamoto R, Terai K, Matsuda M. Life Sci Alliance. 2021 Oct 19;5(1). pii: 5/1/e202101206. doi: 10.26508/lsa.202101206. Print 2022 Jan. PubMed 34667080.
Backbone
  Vector backbone: LentiCRISPRv2
  Backbone manufacturer: https://www.addgene.org/52961/
  Vector type: Lentiviral, CRISPR
  Selectable markers: Puromycin
Growth in bacteria
  Bacterial resistance: Ampicillin, 100 μg/mL
  Growth temperature: 37°C
  Growth strain: NEB Stable
  Copy number: Unknown
Gene/Insert
  Gene/Insert name: A gRNA targeting the dog Egfr gene and the cDNA of CRISPR-Cas9
  Cloning method: Restriction Enzyme; 5′ cloning site BsmBI (unknown if destroyed); 3′ cloning site BsmBI (unknown if destroyed)
  Sequencing primers: 5′ hU6-F
Terms and licenses: Academic/Nonprofit Terms; Industry Terms: Not Available to Industry
How to cite: LentiCRISPRv2-puro-dEgfr was a gift from Michiyuki Matsuda (Addgene plasmid # 173844 ; http://n2t.net/addgene:173844 ; RRID:Addgene_173844)
