[The description below was written by a language model from this plasmid's Addgene catalogue record and pLannotate feature annotations shown in this document.]
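Description:
LentiCRISPRv2-puro-dEgfr is an all-in-one lentiviral CRISPR knockout vector built on the LentiCRISPRv2 backbone and designed to disrupt the dog (canine) Egfr gene. It is propagated in E. coli through a high-copy ColE1/pUC-type origin with ampicillin selection (AmpR). The backbone also carries an f1 origin and an SV40/EM7-driven bleomycin/Zeocin resistance cassette that lies outside the viral genome. The record lists a recombination-tolerant bacterial strain for growth, as is common for LTR-containing plasmids.

The transfer cassette has a third-generation, self-inactivating layout. A CMV enhancer/promoter drives a truncated HIV-1 5' LTR, followed by the Ψ packaging signal with a partial gag sequence, the RRE for Rev-dependent nuclear export and the cPPT/CTS. The cassette ends in a ΔU3 3' LTR, with a bGH polyadenylation signal downstream. Between the LTRs, a human U6 Pol III promoter expresses the Egfr-targeting guide, which was cloned through BsmBI sites and is fused to the Streptococcus pyogenes gRNA scaffold. The guide itself is not annotated in the feature table. Downstream, the EF-1α core promoter drives S. pyogenes Cas9, followed by the puromycin N-acetyltransferase coding sequence and a WPRE that enhances transcript expression. The element linking Cas9 to PuroR is not annotated.

Packaged into lentiviral particles with helper plasmids, a single vector delivers guide, nuclease and puromycin selection together, so that stably transduced cells can be selected and Egfr knockouts obtained. The associated publication concerns EGFR ligands and ERK activation waves during collective cell migration, consistent with its use to remove the receptor in canine cells.
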