Features (pLannotate 1.2.2; 33 found; start..end, strand, type, name):
    183..283     +  CDS            Rev (fragment): human immunodeficiency virus 1 (HIV-1) Rev protein; rev; enhances nuclear export of unspliced and incompletely spliced viral mRNAs
    333..450     +  misc_feature   cPPT/CTS: central polypurine tract and central termination sequence of HIV-1
    501..741     +  promoter       U6 promoter: RNA polymerase III promoter for human U6 snRNA
    771..846     +  misc_RNA       gRNA scaffold: guide RNA scaffold for the Streptococcus pyogenes CRISPR/Cas9 system
    864..882     +  CDS            small t antigen (fragment): SV40 (simian virus 40) small t antigen
    908..1119    +  promoter       EF-1α core promoter: core promoter for human elongation factor EF-1α
   1144..5247    +  CDS            Cas9: Cas9 (Csn1) endonuclease from the Streptococcus pyogenes Type II CRISPR/Cas system generates RNA-guided double strand breaks in DNA
   5385..5982    +  CDS            PuroR (fragment): puromycin N-acetyltransferase; pac from Streptomyces; confers resistance to puromycin
   5998..6586    +  misc_feature   WPRE: woodchuck hepatitis virus posttranscriptional regulatory element
   6637..6656    +  misc_feature   cPPT/CTS (fragment): central polypurine tract and central termination sequence of HIV-1
   6658..6891    +  LTR            3' LTR (ΔU3): self-inactivating 3' long terminal repeat (LTR) from HIV-1
   6923..7147    +  polyA_signal   bGH poly(A) signal: bovine growth hormone polyadenylation signal
   7151..7172    +  promoter       SV40 promoter (fragment): SV40 enhancer and early promoter
   7193..7621    +  rep_origin     f1 ori (sequence partly withheld): f1 bacteriophage origin of replication; arrow indicates direction of (+) strand synthesis
   7635..7964    +  promoter       SV40 promoter: SV40 enhancer and early promoter
   8012..8059    +  promoter       EM7 promoter: synthetic bacterial promoter&nbsp
   8078..8452    +  CDS            BleoR: antibiotic-binding protein; Sh ble from Streptoalloteichus hindustanus; confers resistance to bleomycin, phleomycin, and Zeocin™
   8462..8587    +  CDS            ble (fragment): BLE_KLEPN - Experimental evidence at protein level: Swiss-Prot protein existence level 1. Binding protein with a strong affinity to the bleomycin family of antibiotics. Binds to CL990; an antimitotic-antibiotic compound. From Klebsiella pneumoniae.
   8582..8703    +  polyA_signal   SV40 poly(A) signal: SV40 polyadenylation signal
   8774..8796    -  protein_bind   lac operator (fragment): The lac repressor binds to the lac operator to inhibit transcription in E. coli. This inhibition can be relieved by adding lactose or isopropyl-β-D-thiogalactopyranoside (IPTG). lac repressor encoded by lacI
   8800..8830    -  promoter       lac promoter: promoter for the E. coli lac operon
   8845..8866    -  protein_bind   CAP binding site: CAP binding activates transcription in the presence of cAMP. E. coli catabolite activator protein
   8879..8971    -  CDS            lacI (fragment): lac repressor; lacI; The lac repressor binds to the lac operator to inhibit transcription in E. coli. This inhibition can be relieved by adding lactose or isopropyl-β-D-thiogalactopyranoside (IPTG).
   9154..9742    -  rep_origin     ori: high-copy-number ColE1/pMB1/pBR322/pUC origin of replication
   9913..10773   -  CDS            AmpR: β-lactamase; bla; confers resistance to ampicillin, carbenicillin, and related antibiotics
  10774..10878   -  promoter       AmpR promoter: bla
  10937..10989   -  misc_feature   bom (fragment): basis of mobility region from pBR322
  11144..11523   +  enhancer       CMV enhancer: human cytomegalovirus immediate early enhancer
  11524..11723   +  promoter       CMV promoter: human cytomegalovirus (CMV) immediate early promoter
  11741..11921   +  LTR            5' LTR (truncated): truncated 5' long terminal repeat (LTR) from HIV-1
  11968..12093   +  misc_feature   HIV-1 Ψ: packaging signal of human immunodeficiency virus type 1
  12077..12440   +  CDS            HIV-1 gag (fragment): gag protein from human immunodeficiency virus 1; gag
  12586..12819   +  misc_feature   RRE: The Rev response element (RRE) of HIV-1 allows for Rev-dependent mRNA export from the nucleus to the cytoplasm.
>Addgene plasmid #173844 | LentiCRISPRv2-puro-dEgfr | addgene full sequence | sequence record 340304 | Addgene NGS Result
AAGAATTATTGGAATTAGATAAATGGGCAAGTTTGTGGAATTGGTTTAACATAACAAATTGGCTGTGGTA
TATAAAATTATTCATAATGATAGTAGGAGGCTTGGTAGGTTTAAGAATAGTTTTTGCTGTACTTTCTATA
GTGAATAGAGTTAGGCAGGGATATTCACCATTATCGTTTCAGACCCACCTCCCAACCCCGAGGGGACCCG
ACAGGCCCGAAGGAATAGAAGAAGAAGGTGGAGAGAGAGACAGAGACAGATCCATTCGATTAGTGAACGG
ATCGGCACTGCGTGCGCCAATTCTGCAGACAAATGGCAGTATTCATCCACAATTTTAAAAGAAAAGGGGG
GATTGGGGGGTACAGTGCAGGGGAAAGAATAGTAGACATAATAGCAACAGACATACAAACTAAAGAATTA
CAAAAACAAATTACAAAAATTCAAAATTTTCGGGTTTATTACAGGGACAGCAGAGATCCAGTTTGGTTAA
TTAAGGTACCGAGGGCCTATTTCCCATGATTCCTTCATATTTGCATATACGATACAAGGCTGTTAGAGAG
ATAATTAGAATTAATTTGACTGTAAACACAAAGATATTAGTACAAAATACGTGACGTAGAAAGTAATAAT
TTCTTGGGTAGTTTGCAGTTTTAAAATTATGTTTTAAAATGGACTATCATATGCTTACCGTAACTTGAAA
GTATTTCGATTTCTTGGCTTTATATATCTTGTGGAAAGGACGAAACACCGCCCAGGAGGCGGCACACGTG
GTTTTAGAGCTAGAAATAGCAAGTTAAAATAAGGCTAGTCCGTTATCAACTTGAAAAAGTGGCACCGAGT
CGGTGCTTTTTTGAATTCGCTAGCTAGGTCTTGAAAGGAGTGGGAATTGGCTCCGGTGCCCGTCAGTGGG
CAGAGCGCACATCGCCCACAGTCCCCGAGAAGTTGGGGGGAGGGGTCGGCAATTGATCCGGTGCCTAGAG
AAGGTGGCGCGGGGTAAACTGGGAAAGTGATGTCGTGTACTGGCTCCGCCTTTTTCCCGAGGGTGGGGGA
GAACCGTATATAAGTGCAGTAGTCGCCGTGAACGTTCTTTTTCGCAACGGGTTTGCCGCCAGAACACAGG
ACCGGTTCTAGAGCGCTGCCACCATGGACAAGAAGTACAGCATCGGCCTGGACATCGGCACCAACTCTGT
GGGCTGGGCCGTGATCACCGACGAGTACAAGGTGCCCAGCAAGAAATTCAAGGTGCTGGGCAACACCGAC
CGGCACAGCATCAAGAAGAACCTGATCGGAGCCCTGCTGTTCGACAGCGGCGAAACAGCCGAGGCCACCC
GGCTGAAGAGAACCGCCAGAAGAAGATACACCAGACGGAAGAACCGGATCTGCTATCTGCAAGAGATCTT
CAGCAACGAGATGGCCAAGGTGGACGACAGCTTCTTCCACAGACTGGAAGAGTCCTTCCTGGTGGAAGAG
GATAAGAAGCACGAGCGGCACCCCATCTTCGGCAACATCGTGGACGAGGTGGCCTACCACGAGAAGTACC
CCACCATCTACCACCTGAGAAAGAAACTGGTGGACAGCACCGACAAGGCCGACCTGCGGCTGATCTATCT
GGCCCTGGCCCACATGATCAAGTTCCGGGGCCACTTCCTGATCGAGGGCGACCTGAACCCCGACAACAGC
GACGTGGACAAGCTGTTCATCCAGCTGGTGCAGACCTACAACCAGCTGTTCGAGGAAAACCCCATCAACG
CCAGCGGCGTGGACGCCAAGGCCATCCTGTCTGCCAGACTGAGCAAGAGCAGACGGCTGGAAAATCTGAT
CGCCCAGCTGCCCGGCGAGAAGAAGAATGGCCTGTTCGGAAACCTGATTGCCCTGAGCCTGGGCCTGACC
CCCAACTTCAAGAGCAACTTCGACCTGGCCGAGGATGCCAAACTGCAGCTGAGCAAGGACACCTACGACG
ACGACCTGGACAACCTGCTGGCCCAGATCGGCGACCAGTACGCCGACCTGTTTCTGGCCGCCAAGAACCT
GTCCGACGCCATCCTGCTGAGCGACATCCTGAGAGTGAACACCGAGATCACCAAGGCCCCCCTGAGCGCC
TCTATGATCAAGAGATACGACGAGCACCACCAGGACCTGACCCTGCTGAAAGCTCTCGTGCGGCAGCAGC
TGCCTGAGAAGTACAAAGAGATTTTCTTCGACCAGAGCAAGAACGGCTACGCCGGCTACATTGACGGCGG
AGCCAGCCAGGAAGAGTTCTACAAGTTCATCAAGCCCATCCTGGAAAAGATGGACGGCACCGAGGAACTG
CTCGTGAAGCTGAACAGAGAGGACCTGCTGCGGAAGCAGCGGACCTTCGACAACGGCAGCATCCCCCACC
AGATCCACCTGGGAGAGCTGCACGCCATTCTGCGGCGGCAGGAAGATTTTTACCCATTCCTGAAGGACAA
CCGGGAAAAGATCGAGAAGATCCTGACCTTCCGCATCCCCTACTACGTGGGCCCTCTGGCCAGGGGAAAC
AGCAGATTCGCCTGGATGACCAGAAAGAGCGAGGAAACCATCACCCCCTGGAACTTCGAGGAAGTGGTGG
ACAAGGGCGCTTCCGCCCAGAGCTTCATCGAGCGGATGACCAACTTCGATAAGAACCTGCCCAACGAGAA
GGTGCTGCCCAAGCACAGCCTGCTGTACGAGTACTTCACCGTGTATAACGAGCTGACCAAAGTGAAATAC
GTGACCGAGGGAATGAGAAAGCCCGCCTTCCTGAGCGGCGAGCAGAAAAAGGCCATCGTGGACCTGCTGT
TCAAGACCAACCGGAAAGTGACCGTGAAGCAGCTGAAAGAGGACTACTTCAAGAAAATCGAGTGCTTCGA
CTCCGTGGAAATCTCCGGCGTGGAAGATCGGTTCAACGCCTCCCTGGGCACATACCACGATCTGCTGAAA
ATTATCAAGGACAAGGACTTCCTGGACAATGAGGAAAACGAGGACATTCTGGAAGATATCGTGCTGACCC
TGACACTGTTTGAGGACAGAGAGATGATCGAGGAACGGCTGAAAACCTATGCCCACCTGTTCGACGACAA
AGTGATGAAGCAGCTGAAGCGGCGGAGATACACCGGCTGGGGCAGGCTGAGCCGGAAGCTGATCAACGGC
ATCCGGGACAAGCAGTCCGGCAAGACAATCCTGGATTTCCTGAAGTCCGACGGCTTCGCCAACAGAAACT
TCATGCAGCTGATCCACGACGACAGCCTGACCTTTAAAGAGGACATCCAGAAAGCCCAGGTGTCCGGCCA
GGGCGATAGCCTGCACGAGCACATTGCCAATCTGGCCGGCAGCCCCGCCATTAAGAAGGGCATCCTGCAG
ACAGTGAAGGTGGTGGACGAGCTCGTGAAAGTGATGGGCCGGCACAAGCCCGAGAACATCGTGATCGAAA
TGGCCAGAGAGAACCAGACCACCCAGAAGGGACAGAAGAACAGCCGCGAGAGAATGAAGCGGATCGAAGA
GGGCATCAAAGAGCTGGGCAGCCAGATCCTGAAAGAACACCCCGTGGAAAACACCCAGCTGCAGAACGAG
AAGCTGTACCTGTACTACCTGCAGAATGGGCGGGATATGTACGTGGACCAGGAACTGGACATCAACCGGC
TGTCCGACTACGATGTGGACCATATCGTGCCTCAGAGCTTTCTGAAGGACGACTCCATCGACAACAAGGT
GCTGACCAGAAGCGACAAGAACCGGGGCAAGAGCGACAACGTGCCCTCCGAAGAGGTCGTGAAGAAGATG
AAGAACTACTGGCGGCAGCTGCTGAACGCCAAGCTGATTACCCAGAGAAAGTTCGACAATCTGACCAAGG
CCGAGAGAGGCGGCCTGAGCGAACTGGATAAGGCCGGCTTCATCAAGAGACAGCTGGTGGAAACCCGGCA
GATCACAAAGCACGTGGCACAGATCCTGGACTCCCGGATGAACACTAAGTACGACGAGAATGACAAGCTG
ATCCGGGAAGTGAAAGTGATCACCCTGAAGTCCAAGCTGGTGTCCGATTTCCGGAAGGATTTCCAGTTTT
ACAAAGTGCGCGAGATCAACAACTACCACCACGCCCACGACGCCTACCTGAACGCCGTCGTGGGAACCGC
CCTGATCAAAAAGTACCCTAAGCTGGAAAGCGAGTTCGTGTACGGCGACTACAAGGTGTACGACGTGCGG
AAGATGATCGCCAAGAGCGAGCAGGAAATCGGCAAGGCTACCGCCAAGTACTTCTTCTACAGCAACATCA
TGAACTTTTTCAAGACCGAGATTACCCTGGCCAACGGCGAGATCCGGAAGCGGCCTCTGATCGAGACAAA
CGGCGAAACCGGGGAGATCGTGTGGGATAAGGGCCGGGATTTTGCCACCGTGCGGAAAGTGCTGAGCATG
CCCCAAGTGAATATCGTGAAAAAGACCGAGGTGCAGACAGGCGGCTTCAGCAAAGAGTCTATCCTGCCCA
AGAGGAACAGCGATAAGCTGATCGCCAGAAAGAAGGACTGGGACCCTAAGAAGTACGGCGGCTTCGACAG
CCCCACCGTGGCCTATTCTGTGCTGGTGGTGGCCAAAGTGGAAAAGGGCAAGTCCAAGAAACTGAAGAGT
GTGAAAGAGCTGCTGGGGATCACCATCATGGAAAGAAGCAGCTTCGAGAAGAATCCCATCGACTTTCTGG
AAGCCAAGGGCTACAAAGAAGTGAAAAAGGACCTGATCATCAAGCTGCCTAAGTACTCCCTGTTCGAGCT
GGAAAACGGCCGGAAGAGAATGCTGGCCTCTGCCGGCGAACTGCAGAAGGGAAACGAACTGGCCCTGCCC
TCCAAATATGTGAACTTCCTGTACCTGGCCAGCCACTATGAGAAGCTGAAGGGCTCCCCCGAGGATAATG
AGCAGAAACAGCTGTTTGTGGAACAGCACAAGCACTACCTGGACGAGATCATCGAGCAGATCAGCGAGTT
CTCCAAGAGAGTGATCCTGGCCGACGCTAATCTGGACAAAGTGCTGTCCGCCTACAACAAGCACCGGGAT
AAGCCCATCAGAGAGCAGGCCGAGAATATCATCCACCTGTTTACCCTGACCAATCTGGGAGCCCCTGCCG
CCTTCAAGTACTTTGACACCACCATCGACCGGAAGAGGTACACCAGCACCAAAGAGGTGCTGGACGCCAC
CCTGATCCACCAGAGCATCACCGGCCTGTACGAGACACGGATCGACCTGTCTCAGCTGGGAGGCGACAAG
CGACCTGCCGCCACAAAGAAGGCTGGACAGGCTAAGAAGAAGAAAGATTACAAAGACGATGACGATAAGG
GATCCGGCGCAACAAACTTCTCTCTGCTGAAACAAGCCGGAGATGTCGAAGAGAATCCTGGACCGACCGA
GTACAAGCCCACGGTGCGCCTCGCCACCCGCGACGACGTCCCCAGGGCCGTACGCACCCTCGCCGCCGCG
TTCGCCGACTACCCCGCCACGCGCCACACCGTCGATCCGGACCGCCACATCGAGCGGGTCACCGAGCTGC
AAGAACTCTTCCTCACGCGCGTCGGGCTCGACATCGGCAAGGTGTGGGTCGCGGACGACGGCGCCGCGGT
GGCGGTCTGGACCACGCCGGAGAGCGTCGAAGCGGGGGCGGTGTTCGCCGAGATCGGCCCGCGCATGGCC
GAGTTGAGCGGTTCCCGGCTGGCCGCGCAGCAACAGATGGAAGGCCTCCTGGCGCCGCACCGGCCCAAGG
AGCCCGCGTGGTTCCTGGCCACCGTCGGAGTCTCGCCCGACCACCAGGGCAAGGGTCTGGGCAGCGCCGT
CGTGCTCCCCGGAGTGGAGGCGGCCGAGCGCGCCGGGGTGCCCGCCTTCCTGGAGACCTCCGCGCCCCGC
AACCTCCCCTTCTACGAGCGGCTCGGCTTCACCGTCACCGCCGACGTCGAGGTGCCCGAAGGACCGCGCA
CCTGGTGCATGACCCGCAAGCCCGGTGCCTGAACGCGTTAAGTCGACAATCAACCTCTGGATTACAAAAT
TTGTGAAAGATTGACTGGTATTCTTAACTATGTTGCTCCTTTTACGCTATGTGGATACGCTGCTTTAATG
CCTTTGTATCATGCTATTGCTTCCCGTATGGCTTTCATTTTCTCCTCCTTGTATAAATCCTGGTTGCTGT
CTCTTTATGAGGAGTTGTGGCCCGTTGTCAGGCAACGTGGCGTGGTGTGCACTGTGTTTGCTGACGCAAC
CCCCACTGGTTGGGGCATTGCCACCACCTGTCAGCTCCTTTCCGGGACTTTCGCTTTCCCCCTCCCTATT
GCCACGGCGGAACTCATCGCCGCCTGCCTTGCCCGCTGCTGGACAGGGGCTCGGCTGTTGGGCACTGACA
ATTCCGTGGTGTTGTCGGGGAAATCATCGTCCTTTCCTTGGCTGCTCGCCTGTGTTGCCACCTGGATTCT
GCGCGGGACGTCCTTCTGCTACGTCCCTTCGGCCCTCAATCCAGCGGACCTTCCTTCCCGCGGCCTGCTG
CCGGCTCTGCGGCCTCTTCCGCGTCTTCGCCTTCGCCCTCAGACGAGTCGGATCTCCCTTTGGGCCGCCT
CCCCGCGTCGACTTTAAGACCAATGACTTACAAGGCAGCTGTAGATCTTAGCCACTTTTTAAAAGAAAAG
GGGGGACTGGAAGGGCTAATTCACTCCCAACGAAGACAAGATCTGCTTTTTGCTTGTACTGGGTCTCTCT
GGTTAGACCAGATCTGAGCCTGGGAGCTCTCTGGCTAACTAGGGAACCCACTGCTTAAGCCTCAATAAAG
CTTGCCTTGAGTGCTTCAAGTAGTGTGTGCCCGTCTGTTGTGTGACTCTGGTAACTAGAGATCCCTCAGA
CCCTTTTAGTCAGTGTGGAAAATCTCTAGCAGGGCCCGTTTAAACCCGCTGATCAGCCTCGACTGTGCCT
TCTAGTTGCCAGCCATCTGTTGTTTGCCCCTCCCCCGTGCCTTCCTTGACCCTGGAAGGTGCCACTCCCA
CTGTCCTTTCCTAATAAAATGAGGAAATTGCATCGCATTGTCTGAGTAGGTGTCATTCTATTCTGGGGGG
TGGGGTGGGGCAGGACAGCAAGGGGGAGGATTGGGAAGACAATAGCAGGCATGCTGGGGATGCGGTGGGC
TCTATGGCTTCTGAGGCGGAAAGAACCAGCTGGGGCTCTAGGGGGTATCCCC
[124 nt withheld, positions 7193-7316]
C
[91 nt withheld, positions 7318-7408]
A
[49 nt withheld, positions 7410-7458]
CCTTTGACGTTGGAGTCCACGTTCTTT
[37 nt withheld, positions 7486-7522]
ACCCTATCTCGGTCTATTCTTTTGATTTATAAGGGATTTTGCCGATTTCGGCCTATTGGTTAAAAAATGA
GCTGATTTAACAAAAATTTAACGCGAATTAATTCTGTGGAATGTGTGTCAGTTAGGGTGTGGAAAGTCCC
CAGGCTCCCCAGCAGGCAGAAGTATGCAAAGCATGCATCTCAATTAGTCAGCAACCAGGTGTGGAAAGTC
CCCAGGCTCCCCAGCAGGCAGAAGTATGCAAAGCATGCATCTCAATTAGTCAGCAACCATAGTCCCGCCC
CTAACTCCGCCCATCCCGCCCCTAACTCCGCCCAGTTCCGCCCATTCTCCGCCCCATGGCTGACTAATTT
TTTTTATTTATGCAGAGGCCGAGGCCGCCTCTGCCTCTGAGCTATTCCAGAAGTAGTGAGGAGGCTTTTT
TGGAGGCCTAGGCTTTTGCAAAAAGCTCCCGGGAGCTTGTATATCCATTTTCGGATCTGATCAGCACGTG
TTGACAATTAATCATCGGCATAGTATATCGGCATAGTATAATACGACAAGGTGAGGAACTAAACCATGGC
CAAGTTGACCAGTGCCGTTCCGGTGCTCACCGCGCGCGACGTCGCCGGAGCGGTCGAGTTCTGGACCGAC
CGGCTCGGGTTCTCCCGGGACTTCGTGGAGGACGACTTCGCCGGTGTGGTCCGGGACGACGTGACCCTGT
TCATCAGCGCGGTCCAGGACCAGGTGGTGCCGGACAACACCCTGGCCTGGGTGTGGGTGCGCGGCCTGGA
CGAGCTGTACGCCGAGTGGTCGGAGGTCGTGTCCACGAACTTCCGGGACGCCTCCGGGCCGGCCATGACC
GAGATCGGCGAGCAGCCGTGGGGGCGGGAGTTCGCCCTGCGCGACCCGGCCGGCAACTGCGTGCACTTCG
TGGCCGAGGAGCAGGACTGACACGTGCTACGAGATTTCGATTCCACCGCCGCCTTCTATGAAAGGTTGGG
CTTCGGAATCGTTTTCCGGGACGCCGGCTGGATGATCCTCCAGCGCGGGGATCTCATGCTGGAGTTCTTC
GCCCACCCCAACTTGTTTATTGCAGCTTATAATGGTTACAAATAAAGCAATAGCATCACAAATTTCACAA
ATAAAGCATTTTTTTCACTGCATTCTAGTTGTGGTTTGTCCAAACTCATCAATGTATCTTATCATGTCTG
TATACCGTCGACCTCTAGCTAGAGCTTGGCGTAATCATGGTCATAGCTGTTTCCTGTGTGAAATTGTTAT
CCGCTCACAATTCCACACAACATACGAGCCGGAAGCATAAAGTGTAAAGCCTGGGGTGCCTAATGAGTGA
GCTAACTCACATTAATTGCGTTGCGCTCACTGCCCGCTTTCCAGTCGGGAAACCTGTCGTGCCAGCTGCA
TTAATGAATCGGCCAACGCGCGGGGAGAGGCGGTTTGCGTATTGGGCGCTCTTCCGCTTCCTCGCTCACT
GACTCGCTGCGCTCGGTCGTTCGGCTGCGGCGAGCGGTATCAGCTCACTCAAAGGCGGTAATACGGTTAT
CCACAGAATCAGGGGATAACGCAGGAAAGAACATGTGAGCAAAAGGCCAGCAAAAGGCCAGGAACCGTAA
AAAGGCCGCGTTGCTGGCGTTTTTCCATAGGCTCCGCCCCCCTGACGAGCATCACAAAAATCGACGCTCA
AGTCAGAGGTGGCGAAACCCGACAGGACTATAAAGATACCAGGCGTTTCCCCCTGGAAGCTCCCTCGTGC
GCTCTCCTGTTCCGACCCTGCCGCTTACCGGATACCTGTCCGCCTTTCTCCCTTCGGGAAGCGTGGCGCT
TTCTCATAGCTCACGCTGTAGGTATCTCAGTTCGGTGTAGGTCGTTCGCTCCAAGCTGGGCTGTGTGCAC
GAACCCCCCGTTCAGCCCGACCGCTGCGCCTTATCCGGTAACTATCGTCTTGAGTCCAACCCGGTAAGAC
ACGACTTATCGCCACTGGCAGCAGCCACTGGTAACAGGATTAGCAGAGCGAGGTATGTAGGCGGTGCTAC
AGAGTTCTTGAAGTGGTGGCCTAACTACGGCTACACTAGAAGAACAGTATTTGGTATCTGCGCTCTGCTG
AAGCCAGTTACCTTCGGAAAAAGAGTTGGTAGCTCTTGATCCGGCAAACAAACCACCGCTGGTAGCGGTG
GTTTTTTTGTTTGCAAGCAGCAGATTACGCGCAGAAAAAAAGGATCTCAAGAAGATCCTTTGATCTTTTC
TACGGGGTCTGACGCTCAGTGGAACGAAAACTCACGTTAAGGGATTTTGGTCATGAGATTATCAAAAAGG
ATCTTCACCTAGATCCTTTTAAATTAAAAATGAAGTTTTAAATCAATCTAAAGTATATATGAGTAAACTT
GGTCTGACAGTTACCAATGCTTAATCAGTGAGGCACCTATCTCAGCGATCTGTCTATTTCGTTCATCCAT
AGTTGCCTGACTCCCCGTCGTGTAGATAACTACGATACGGGAGGGCTTACCATCTGGCCCCAGTGCTGCA
ATGATACCGCGAGACCCACGCTCACCGGCTCCAGATTTATCAGCAATAAACCAGCCAGCCGGAAGGGCCG
AGCGCAGAAGTGGTCCTGCAACTTTATCCGCCTCCATCCAGTCTATTAATTGTTGCCGGGAAGCTAGAGT
AAGTAGTTCGCCAGTTAATAGTTTGCGCAACGTTGTTGCCATTGCTACAGGCATCGTGGTGTCACGCTCG
TCGTTTGGTATGGCTTCATTCAGCTCCGGTTCCCAACGATCAAGGCGAGTTACATGATCCCCCATGTTGT
GCAAAAAAGCGGTTAGCTCCTTCGGTCCTCCGATCGTTGTCAGAAGTAAGTTGGCCGCAGTGTTATCACT
CATGGTTATGGCAGCACTGCATAATTCTCTTACTGTCATGCCATCCGTAAGATGCTTTTCTGTGACTGGT
GAGTACTCAACCAAGTCATTCTGAGAATAGTGTATGCGGCGACCGAGTTGCTCTTGCCCGGCGTCAATAC
GGGATAATACCGCGCCACATAGCAGAACTTTAAAAGTGCTCATCATTGGAAAACGTTCTTCGGGGCGAAA
ACTCTCAAGGATCTTACCGCTGTTGAGATCCAGTTCGATGTAACCCACTCGTGCACCCAACTGATCTTCA
GCATCTTTTACTTTCACCAGCGTTTCTGGGTGAGCAAAAACAGGAAGGCAAAATGCCGCAAAAAAGGGAA
TAAGGGCGACACGGAAATGTTGAATACTCATACTCTTCCTTTTTCAATATTATTGAAGCATTTATCAGGG
TTATTGTCTCATGAGCGGATACATATTTGAATGTATTTAGAAAAATAAACAAATAGGGGTTCCGCGCACA
TTTCCCCGAAAAGTGCCACCTGACGTCGACGGATCGGGAGATCTCCCGATCCCCTATGGTGCACTCTCAG
TACAATCTGCTCTGATGCCGCATAGTTAAGCCAGTATCTGCTCCCTGCTTGTGTGTTGGAGGTCGCTGAG
TAGTGCGCGAGCAAAATTTAAGCTACAACAAGGCAAGGCTTGACCGACAATTGCATGAAGAATCTGCTTA
GGGTTAGGCGTTTTGCGCTGCTTCGCGATGTACGGGCCAGATATACGCGTTGACATTGATTATTGACTAG
TTATTAATAGTAATCAATTACGGGGTCATTAGTTCATAGCCCATATATGGAGTTCCGCGTTACATAACTT
ACGGTAAATGGCCCGCCTGGCTGACCGCCCAACGACCCCCGCCCATTGACGTCAATAATGACGTATGTTC
CCATAGTAACGCCAATAGGGACTTTCCATTGACGTCAATGGGTGGAGTATTTACGGTAAACTGCCCACTT
GGCAGTACATCAAGTGTATCATATGCCAAGTACGCCCCCTATTGACGTCAATGACGGTAAATGGCCCGCC
TGGCATTATGCCCAGTACATGACCTTATGGGACTTTCCTACTTGGCAGTACATCTACGTATTAGTCATCG
CTATTACCATGGTGATGCGGTTTTGGCAGTACATCAATGGGCGTGGATAGCGGTTTGACTCACGGGGATT
TCCAAGTCTCCACCCCATTGACGTCAATGGGAGTTTGTTTTGGCACCAAAATCAACGGGACTTTCCAAAA
TGTCGTAACAACTCCGCCCCATTGACGCAAATGGGCGGTAGGCGTGTACGGTGGGAGGTCTATATAAGCA
GCGCGTTTTGCCTGTACTGGGTCTCTCTGGTTAGACCAGATCTGAGCCTGGGAGCTCTCTGGCTAACTAG
GGAACCCACTGCTTAAGCCTCAATAAAGCTTGCCTTGAGTGCTTCAAGTAGTGTGTGCCCGTCTGTTGTG
TGACTCTGGTAACTAGAGATCCCTCAGACCCTTTTAGTCAGTGTGGAAAATCTCTAGCAGTGGCGCCCGA
ACAGGGACTTGAAAGCGAAAGGGAAACCAGAGGAGCTCTCTCGACGCAGGACTCGGCTTGCTGAAGCGCG
CACGGCAAGAGGCGAGGGGCGGCGACTGGTGAGTACGCCAAAAATTTTGACTAGCGGAGGCTAGAAGGAG
AGAGATGGGTGCGAGAGCGTCAGTATTAAGCGGGGGAGAATTAGATCGCGATGGGAAAAAATTCGGTTAA
GGCCAGGGGGAAAGAAAAAATATAAATTAAAACATATAGTATGGGCAAGCAGGGAGCTAGAACGATTCGC
AGTTAATCCTGGCCTGTTAGAAACATCAGAAGGCTGTAGACAAATACTGGGACAGCTACAACCATCCCTT
CAGACAGGATCAGAAGAACTTAGATCATTATATAATACAGTAGCAACCCTCTATTGTGTGCATCAAAGGA
TAGAGATAAAAGACACCAAGGAAGCTTTAGACAAGATAGAGGAAGAGCAAAACAAAAGTAAGACCACCGC
ACAGCAAGCGGCCGCTGATCTTCAGACCTGGAGGAGGAGATATGAGGGACAATTGGAGAAGTGAATTATA
TAAATATAAAGTAGTAAAAATTGAACCATTAGGAGTAGCACCCACCAAGGCAAAGAGAAGAGTGGTGCAG
AGAGAAAAAAGAGCAGTGGGAATAGGAGCTTTGTTCCTTGGGTTCTTGGGAGCAGCAGGAAGCACTATGG
GCGCAGCGTCAATGACGCTGACGGTACAGGCCAGACAATTATTGTCTGGTATAGTGCAGCAGCAGAACAA
TTTGCTGAGGGCTATTGAGGCGCAACAGCATCTGTTGCAACTCACAGTCTGGGGCATCAAGCAGCTCCAG
GCAAGAATCCTGGCTGTGGAAAGATACCTAAAGGATCAACAGCTCCTGGGGATTTGGGGTTGCTCTGGAA
AACTCATTTGCACCACTGCTGTGCCTTGGAATGCTAGTTGGAGTAATAAATCTCTGGAACAGATTTGGAA
TCACACGACCTGGATGGAGTGGGACAGAGAAATTAACAATTACACAAGCTTAATACACTCCTTAATTGAA
GAATCGCAAAACCAGCAAGAAAAGAATGAAC
